>Addgene plasmid #188040 | CapChR1_pUAST-attb | addgene full sequence | sequence record 370186 | Addgene NGS Result
AGGATCTTTGTGAAGGAACCTTACTTCTGTGGTGTGACATAATTGGACAAACTACCTACAGAGATTTAAA
GCTCTAAGGTAAATATAAAATTTTTAAGTGTATAATGTGTTAAACTACTGATTCTAATTGTTTGTGTATT
TTAGATTCCAACCTATGGAACTGATGAATGGGAGCAGTGGTGGAATGCCTTTAATGAGGAAAACCTGTTT
TGCTCAGAAGAAATGCCATCTAGTGATGATGAGGCTACTGCTGACTCTCAACATTCTACTCCTCCAAAAA
AGAAGAGAAAGGTAGAAGACCCCAAGGACTTTCCTTCAGAATTGCTAAGTTTTTTGAGTCATGCTGTGTT
TAGTAATAGAACTCTTGCTTGCTTTGCTATTTACACCACAAAGGAAAAAGCTGCACTGCTATACAAGAAA
ATTATGGAAAAATATTTGATGTATAGTGCCTTGACTAGAGATCATAATCAGCCATACCACATTTGTAGAG
GTTTTACTTGCTTTAAAAAACCTCCCACACCTCCCCCTGAACCTGAAACATAAAATGAATGCAATTGTTG
TTGTTAACTTGTTTATTGCAGCTTATAATGGTTACAAATAAAGCAATAGCATCACAAATTTCACAAATAA
AGCATTTTTTTCACTGCATTCTAGTTGTGGTTTGTCCAAACTCATCAATGTATCTTATCATGTCTGGATC
CACTAGTGTCGACGATGTAGGTCACGGTCTCGAAGCCGCGGTGCGGGTGCCAGGGCGTGCCCTTGGGCTC
CCCGGGCGCGTACTCCACCTCACCCATCTGGTCCATCATGATGAACGGGTCGAGGTGGCGGTAGTTGATC
CCGGCGAACGCGCGGCGCACCGGGAAGCCCTCGCCCTCGAAACCGCTGGGCGCGGTGGTCACGGTGAGCA
CGGGACGTGCGACGGCGTCGGCGGGTGCGGATACGCGGGGCAGCGTCAGCGGGTTCTCGACGGTCACGGC
GGGCATGTCGACACTAGTTCTAGCCAGCTTTTGTTCCCTTTAGTGAGGGTTAATTTCGAGCTTGGCGTAA
TCATGGTCATAGCTGTTTCCTGTGTGAAATTGTTATCCGCTCACAATTCCACACAACATACGAGCCGGAA
GCATAAAGTGTAAAGCCTGGGGTGCCTAATGAGTGAGCTAACTCACATTAATTGCGTTGCGCTCACTGCC
CGCTTTCCAGTCGGGAAACCTGTCGTGCCAGCTGCATTAATGAATCGGCCAACGCGCGGGGAGAGGCGGT
TTGCGTATTGGGCGCTCTTCCGCTTCCTCGCTCACTGACTCGCTGCGCTCGGTCGTTCGGCTGCGGCGAG
CGGTATCAGCTCACTCAAAGGCGGTAATACGGTTATCCACAGAATCAGGGGATAACGCAGGAAAGAACAT
GTGAGCAAAAGGCCAGCAAAAGGCCAGGAACCGTAAAAAGGCCGCGTTGCTGGCGTTTTTCCATAGGCTC
CGCCCCCCTGACGAGCATCACAAAAATCGACGCTCAAGTCAGAGGTGGCGAAACCCGACAGGACTATAAA
GATACCAGGCGTTTCCCCCTGGAAGCTCCCTCGTGCGCTCTCCTGTTCCGACCCTGCCGCTTACCGGATA
CCTGTCCGCCTTTCTCCCTTCGGGAAGCGTGGCGCTTTCTCATAGCTCACGCTGTAGGTATCTCAGTTCG
GTGTAGGTCGTTCGCTCCAAGCTGGGCTGTGTGCACGAACCCCCCGTTCAGCCCGACCGCTGCGCCTTAT
CCGGTAACTATCGTCTTGAGTCCAACCCGGTAAGACACGACTTATCGCCACTGGCAGCAGCCACTGGTAA
CAGGATTAGCAGAGCGAGGTATGTAGGCGGTGCTACAGAGTTCTTGAAGTGGTGGCCTAACTACGGCTAC
ACTAGAAGAACAGTATTTGGTATCTGCGCTCTGCTGAAGCCAGTTACCTTCGGAAAAAGAGTTGGTAGCT
CTTGATCCGGCAAACAAACCACCGCTGGTAGCGGTGGTTTTTTTGTTTGCAAGCAGCAGATTACGCGCAG
AAAAAAAGGATCTCAAGAAGATCCTTTGATCTTTTCTACGGGGTCTGACGCTCAGTGGAACGAAAACTCA
CGTTAAGGGATTTTGGTCATGAGATTATCAAAAAGGATCTTCACCTAGATCCTTTTAAATTAAAAATGAA
GTTTTAAATCAATCTAAAGTATATATGAGTAAACTTGGTCTGACAGTTACCAATGCTTAATCAGTGAGGC
ACCTATCTCAGCGATCTGTCTATTTCGTTCATCCATAGTTGCCTGACTCCCCGTCGTGTAGATAACTACG
ATACGGGAGGGCTTACCATCTGGCCCCAGTGCTGCAATGATACCGCGAGACCCACGCTCACCGGCTCCAG
ATTTATCAGCAATAAACCAGCCAGCCGGAAGGGCCGAGCGCAGAAGTGGTCCTGCAACTTTATCCGCCTC
CATCCAGTCTATTAATTGTTGCCGGGAAGCTAGAGTAAGTAGTTCGCCAGTTAATAGTTTGCGCAACGTT
GTTGCCATTGCTACAGGCATCGTGGTGTCACGCTCGTCGTTTGGTATGGCTTCATTCAGCTCCGGTTCCC
AACGATCAAGGCGAGTTACATGATCCCCCATGTTGTGCAAAAAAGCGGTTAGCTCCTTCGGTCCTCCGAT
CGTTGTCAGAAGTAAGTTGGCCGCAGTGTTATCACTCATGGTTATGGCAGCACTGCATAATTCTCTTACT
GTCATGCCATCCGTAAGATGCTTTTCTGTGACTGGTGAGTACTCAACCAAGTCATTCTGAGAATAGTGTA
TGCGGCGACCGAGTTGCTCTTGCCCGGCGTCAATACGGGATAATACCGCGCCACATAGCAGAACTTTAAA
AGTGCTCATCATTGGAAAACGTTCTTCGGGGCGAAAACTCTCAAGGATCTTACCGCTGTTGAGATCCAGT
TCGATGTAACCCACTCGTGCACCCAACTGATCTTCAGCATCTTTTACTTTCACCAGCGTTTCTGGGTGAG
CAAAAACAGGAAGGCAAAATGCCGCAAAAAAGGGAATAAGGGCGACACGGAAATGTTGAATACTCATACT
CTTCCTTTTTCAATATTATTGAAGCATTTATCAGGGTTATTGTCTCATGAGCGGATACATATTTGAATGT
ATTTAGAAAAATAAACAAATAGGGGTTCCGCGCACATTTCCCCGAAAAGTGCCACCTAAATTGTAAGCGT
TAATATTTTGTTAAAATTCGCGTTAAATTTTTGTTAAATCAGCTCATTTTTTAACCAATAGGCCGAAATC
GGCAAAATCCCTTATAAATCAAAAGAATAGACCGAGATAGGGT
[37 nt withheld, positions 3334-3370]
AAAGAACGTGGACTCCAACGTCAAAGG
[49 nt withheld, positions 3398-3446]
T
[91 nt withheld, positions 3448-3538]
G
[124 nt withheld, positions 3540-3663]
CCCATTCGCCATTCAGGCTGCGCAACTGTTGGGAAGGGCGATCGGTGCGGGCCTCTTCGCTATTACGCCA
GCTGGCGAAAGGGGGATGTGCTGCAAGGCGATTAAGTTGGGTAACGCCAGGGTTTTCCCAGTCACGACGT
TGTAAAACGACGGCCAGTGAATTGTAATACGACTCACTATAGGGCGAATTGGGTACGTACCGGGCCCCTA
GTATGTATGTAAGTTAATAAAACCCATTTTTGCGGAAAGTAGATAAAAAAAACATTTTTTTTTTTTACTG
CACTGGATATCATTGAACTTATCTGATCAGTTTTAAATTTACTTCGATCCAAGGGTATTTGATGTACCAG
GTTCTTTCGATTACCTCTCACTCAAAATGACATTCCACTCAAAGTCAGCGCTGTTTGCCTCCTTCTCTGT
CCACAGAAATATCGCCGTCTCTTTCGCCGCTGCGTCCGCTATCTCTTTCGCCACCGTTTGTAGCGTTACG
TAGCGTCAATGTCCGCCTTCAGTTGCATTTTGTCAGCGGTTTCGTGACGAAGCTCCAAGCGGTTTACGCC
ATCAATTAAACACAAAGTGCTGTGCCAAAACTCCTCTCGCTTCTTATTTTTGTTTGTTTTTTGAGTGATT
GGGGTGGTGATTGGTTTTGGGTGGGTAAGCAGGGGAAAGTGTGAAAAATCCCGGCAATGGGCCAAGAGGA
TCAGGAGCTATTAATTCGCGGAGGCAGCAAACACCCATCTGCCGAGCATCTGAACAATGTGAGTAGTACA
TGTGCATACATCTTAAGTTCACTTGATCTATAGGAACTGCGATTGCAACATCAAATTGTCTGCGGCGTGA
GAACTGCGACCCACAAAAATCCCAAACCGCAATTGCACAAACAAATAGTGACACGAAACAGATTATTCTG
GTAGCTGTTCTCGCTATATAAGACAATTTTTGAGATCATATCATGATCAAGACATCTAAAGGCATTCATT
TTCGACTATATTCTTTTTTACAAAAAATATAACAACCAGATATTTTAAGCTGATCCTAGATGCACAAAAA
ATAAATAAAAGTATAAACCTACTTCGTAGGATACTTCGGGGTACTTTTTGTTCGGGGTTAGATGAGCATA
ACGCTTGTAGTTGATATTTGAGATCCCCTATCATTGCAGGGTGACAGCGGAGCGGCTTCGCAGAGCTGCA
TTAACCAGGGCTTCGGGCAGGCCAAAAACTACGGCACGCTCCGGCCACCCAGTCCGCCGGAGGACTCCGG
TTCAGGGAGCGGCCAACTAGCCGAGAACCTCACCTATGCCTGGCACAATATGGACATCTTTGGGGCGGTC
AATCAGCCGGGCTCCGGATGGCGGCAGCTGGTCAACCGGACACGCGGACTATTCTGCAACGAGCGACACA
TACCGGCGCCCAGGAAACATTTGCTCAAGAACGGTGAGTTTCTATTCGCAGTCGGCTGATCTGTGTGAAA
TCTTAATAAAGGGTCCAATTACCAATTTGAAACTCAGTTTGCGGCGTGGCCTATCCGGGCGAACTTTTGG
CCGTGATGGGCAGTTCCGGTGCCGGAAAGACGACCCTGCTGAATGCCCTTGCCTTTCGATCGCCGCAGGG
CATCCAAGTATCGCCATCCGGGATGCGACTGCTCAATGGCCAACCTGTGGACGCCAAGGAGATGCAGGCC
AGGTGCGCCTATGTCCAGCAGGATGACCTCTTTATCGGCTCCCTAACGGCCAGGGAACACCTGATTTTCC
AAGCCATGGTGCGGATGCCACGACATCTGACCTATCGGCAGCGAGTGGCCCGCGTGGATCAGGTGATCCA
GGAGCTTTCGCTCAGCAAATGTCAGCACACGATCATCGGTGTGCCCGGCAGGGTGAAAGGTCTGTCCGGC
GGAGAAAGGAAGCGTCTGGCATTCGCCTCCGAGGCTCTAACCGATCCGCCGCTTCTGATCTGCGATGAGC
CCACCTCCGGACTGGACTCCTTTACCGCCCACAGCGTCGTCCAGGTGCTGAAGAAGCTGTCGCAGAAGGG
CAAGACCGTCATCCTGACCATTCATCAGCCGTCTTCCGAGCTGTTTGAGCTCTTTGACAAGATCCTTCTG
ATGGCCGAGGGCAGGGTAGCTTTCTTGGGCACTCCCAGCGAAGCCGTCGACTTCTTTTCCTAGTGAGTTC
GATGTGTTTATTAAGGGTATCTAGTATTACATAACATCTCAACTCCTATCCAGCGTGGGTGCCCAGTGTC
CTACCAACTACAATCCGGCGGACTTTTACGTACAGGTGTTGGCCGTTGTGCCCGGACGGGAGATCGAGTC
CCGTGATCGGATCGCCAAGATATGCGACAATTTTGCCATTAGCAAAGTAGCCCGGGATATGGAGCAGTTG
TTGGCCACCAAAAATCTGGAGAAGCCACTGGAGCAGCCGGAGAATGGGTACACCTACAAGGCCACCTGGT
TCATGCAGTTCCGGGCGGTCCTGTGGCGATCCTGGCTGTCGGTGCTCAAGGAACCACTCCTCGTAAAAGT
GCGACTTATTCAGACAACGGTGAGTGGTTCCAGTGGAAACAAATGATATAACGCTTACAATTCTTGGAAA
CAAATTCGCTAGATTTTAGATAGAATTGCCTGATTCCACACCCTTCTTAGTTTTTTTCAATGAGATGTAT
AGTTTATAGTTTTGCAGAAGATAAATAAATTTCATTTAACTCGCGAATATTAATGAGATGCGAGTAACAT
TTTAATTTGCAGATGGTTGCCATCTTGATTGGCCTCATCTTTTTGGGCCAACAACTCACGCAAGTGGGTG
TGATGAATATCAACGGAGCCATCTTCCTCTTCCTGACCAACATGACCTTTCAAAACGTCTTTGCCACGAT
AAATGTAAGTCATGTTTAGAATACATTTGCATTTCAATAATTTACTAACTTTCTAATGAATCGATTCGAT
TTAGGTGTTCACCTCAGAGCTGCCAGTTTTTATGAGGGAGGCCCGAAGTCGACTTTATCGCTGTGACACA
TACTTTCTGGGCAAAACGATTGCCGAATTGCCGCTTTTTCTCACAGTGCCACTGGTCTTCACGGCGATTG
CCTATCCGATGATCGGACTGCGGGCCGGAGTGCTGCACTTCTTCAACTGCCTGGCGCTGGTCACTCTGGT
GGCCAATGTGTCAACGTCCTTCGGATATCTAATATCCTGCGCCAGCTCCTCGACCTCGATGGCGCTGTCT
GTGGGTCCGCCGGTTATCATACCATTCCTGCTCTTTGGCGGCTTCTTCTTGAACTCGGGCTCGGTGCCAG
TATACCTCAAATGGTTGTCGTACCTCTCATGGTTCCGTTACGCCAACGAGGGTCTGCTGATTAACCAATG
GGCGGACGTGGAGCCGGGCGAAATTAGCTGCACATCGTCGAACACCACGTGCCCCAGTTCGGGCAAGGTC
ATCCTGGAGACGCTTAACTTCTCCGCCGCCGATCTGCCGCTGGACTACGTGGGTCTGGCCATTCTCATCG
TGAGCTTCCGGGTGCTCGCATATCTGGCTCTAAGACTTCGGGCCCGACGCAAGGAGTAGCCGACATATAT
CCGAAATAACTGCTTGTTTTTTTTTTTTACCATTATTACCATCGTGTTTACTGTTTATTGCCCCCTCAAA
AAGCTAATGTAATTATATTTGTGCCAATAAAAACAAGATATGACCTATAGAATACAAGTATTTCCCCTTC
GAACATCCCCACAAGTAGACTTTGGATTTGTCTTCTAACCAAAAGACTTACACACCTGCATACCTTACAT
CAAAAACTCGTTTATCGCTACATAAAACACCGGGATATATTTTTTATATACATACTTTTCAAATCGCGCG
CCCTCTTCATAATTCACCTCCACCACACCACGTTTCGTAGTTGCTCTTTCGCTGTCTCCCACCCGCTCTC
CGCAACACATTCACCTTTTGTTCGACGACCTTGGAGCGACTGTCGTTAGTTCCGCGCGATTCGGTTCGCT
CAAATGGTTCCGAGTGGTTCATTTCGTCTCAATAGAAATTAGTAATAAATATTTGTATGTACAATTTATT
TGCTCCAATATATTTGTATATATTTCCCTCACAGCTATATTTATTCTAATTTAATATTATGACTTTTTAA
GGTAATTTTTTGTGACCTGTTCGGAGTGATTAGCGTTACAATTTGAACTGAAAGTGACATCCAGTGTTTG
TTCCTTGTGTAGATGCATCTCAAAAAAATGGTGGGCATAATAGTGTTGTTTATATATATCAAAAATAACA
ACTATAATAATAAGAATACATTTAATTTAGAAAATGCTTGGATTTCACTGGAACTAGGCTAGCATAACTT
CGTATAATGTATGCTATACGAAGTTATGCTAGCGGATCCAAGCTTGCATGCCTGCAGGTCGGAGTACTGT
CCTCCGAGCGGAGTACTGTCCTCCGAGCGGAGTACTGTCCTCCGAGCGGAGTACTGTCCTCCGAGCGGAG
TACTGTCCTCCGAGCGGAGACTCTAGCGAGCGCCGGAGTATAAATAGAGGCGCTTCGTCTACGGAGCGAC
AATTCAATTCAAACAAGCAAAGTGAACACGTCGCTAAGCGAAAGCTAAGCAAATAAACAAGCGCAGCTGA
ACAAGCTAAACAATCTGCAGTAAAGTGCAAGTTAAAGTGAATCAATTAAAAGTAACCAGCAACCAAGTAA
ATCAACTGCAACTACTGAAATCTGCCAAGAAGTAATTATTGAATACAAGAAGAGAACTCTGAATAGGGAA
TTGGGGCCACCATGGACTATGGCGGCGCTTTGTCTGCCGTCGGACGCGAACTTTTGTTCGTTACTAATCC
TGTGGTGGTGAACGGGTCCGTCCTGGTCCCTGAGGATCAATGTTACTGTGCCGGATGGATTGAATCTCGC
GGCACGAACGGCGCTCAGACCGCGTCAAATGTCCTGCAGTGGCTTGCAGCAGGATTCGACATTTTGCTGC
TGATGTTCTATGCCTACCAAACCTGGAAATCTACATGCGGCTGGGAGGAGATCTATGTGTGCGCCATTGA
AATGGTTAAGGTGATTCTCGAGTTCTTTTTTGAGTTTAAGAATCCCTCTATGCTCTACCTTGCCACAGGA
CACCGGGTGCAGTGGCTGCGCTATGCAGAGTGGCTGCTCACTTGTCCTGTCATCTGTATCCACCTGAGCA
ACCTCACCGGCCTGAGCAACGACTACAGCAGGAGAACCATGGGACTCCTTGTCTCAGACATCGGGTGTAT
CGTGTGGGGGGCTACCAGCGCCATGGCAACCGGCTATGTTAAAGTCATCTTCTTTTGTCTTGGATTGTGC
TATGGCGCGAACACATTTTTTCACGCCGCCAAAGCATATATCGAGGGTTATCATACTGTGCCAAAGGGTC
GGTGCCGCCAGGTCGTGACCGGCATGGCATGGCTGTTTTTCGTGAGCTGGGGTATGTTCCCAATTCTCTT
CATTTTGGGGCCCGAAGGTTTTGGCGTCCTGAGCGTCTATGGCTCCACCGTAGGTCACACGATTATTGAT
CTGATGAGTAAAGAGTGTTGGGGGTTGTTGGGACACTACCTGCGCGTCCTGATCCACGAGCACATATTGA
TTCACGGAGATATCCGCAAAACCACCAAACTGAACATCGGCGGAACGGAGATCGAGGTCGAGACTCTCGT
CGAAGACGAAGCCGAGGCCGGAGCCGTG
Features (pLannotate 1.2.2; 24 found; start..end, strand, type, name):
      3..77      +  CDS            small t antigen (fragment): SV40 (simian virus 40) small t antigen
     79..144     +  intron         small t intron: SV40 (simian virus 40) small t antigen intron
    274..294     +  CDS            SV40 NLS: nuclear localization signal of SV40 (simian virus 40) large T antigen
    301..435     +  CDS            LT_POVHA (fragment): Protein inferred from homology: Swiss-Prot protein existence level 3. Isoform large T antigen is a key early protein essential for both driving viral replication and inducing cellular transformation. Plays a role in viral genome replication by driving entry of quiescent cells into the cell cycle and by autoregulating the synthesis of viral early mRNA. Displays highly oncogenic activities by corrupting the host cellular checkpoint mechanisms that guard cell division and the transcription, replication, and repair of DNA. Participates in the modulation of cellular gene expression preceeding viral
    460..543     +  CDS            large T antigen (fragment): large T antigen from SV40 (simian virus 40)
    566..700     +  polyA_signal   SV40 poly(A) signal: SV40 polyadenylation signal
    729..798     +  protein_bind   attB: attB site for the φC31 integrase (Groth et al., 2000) phage φC31 integrase
   1017..1035    -  promoter       T3 promoter: promoter for bacteriophage T3 RNA polymerase
   1080..1096    -  protein_bind   lac operator: The lac repressor binds to the lac operator to inhibit transcription in E. coli. This inhibition can be relieved by adding lactose or isopropyl-β-D-thiogalactopyranoside (IPTG). lac repressor encoded by lacI
   1104..1134    -  promoter       lac promoter: promoter for the E. coli lac operon
   1149..1170    -  protein_bind   CAP binding site: CAP binding activates transcription in the presence of cAMP. E. coli catabolite activator protein
   1183..1275    -  CDS            lacI (fragment): lac repressor; lacI; The lac repressor binds to the lac operator to inhibit transcription in E. coli. This inhibition can be relieved by adding lactose or isopropyl-β-D-thiogalactopyranoside (IPTG).
   1458..2046    -  rep_origin     ori: high-copy-number ColE1/pMB1/pBR322/pUC origin of replication
   2217..3077    -  CDS            AmpR: β-lactamase; bla; confers resistance to ampicillin, carbenicillin, and related antibiotics
   3078..3182    -  promoter       AmpR promoter: bla
   3235..3663    -  rep_origin     f1 ori (sequence partly withheld): f1 bacteriophage origin of replication; arrow indicates direction of (+) strand synthesis
   3668..3825    -  CDS            lacZα (fragment): LacZα fragment of β-galactosidase; lacZ fragment
   3828..3846    +  promoter       T7 promoter: promoter for bacteriophage T7 RNA polymerase
   3871..7990    +  gene           mini-white: white; This modified version of the white gene lacks part of the first intron.
   7997..8030    -  protein_bind   loxP: Cre-mediated recombination occurs in the 8-bp core sequence (GCATACAT). Cre recombinase
   8043..8064    -  misc_feature   MCS (fragment): pUC18/19 multiple cloning site
   8063..8157    +  protein_bind   5X UAS: five tandem copies of the "ScaI site" 17-mer CGGAGTACTGTCCTCCG, an upstream activating sequence (UAS) that efficiently binds yeast Gal4 (Webster et al., 1988; Pfeiffer et al., 2010) GAL4
   8176..8414    +  promoter       hsp70 promoter: Drosophila melanogaster hsp70Bb promoter
   8435..9361    +  CDS            ChR2(H134R): H134R mutant of an N-terminal fragment of channelrhodopsin-2 from the alga Chlamydomonas reinhardtii (Nagel et al., 2005) blue light-activated cation channel
