[The description below was written by a language model from this plasmid's Addgene catalogue record and pLannotate feature annotations shown in this document.]
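Description:
CapChR1_pUAST-attb is a Drosophila transgenesis and expression plasmid built on the pUAST-attB backbone, carrying a calcium-permeable channelrhodopsin under GAL4/UAS control. In E. coli it is maintained through a high-copy ColE1/pUC-type origin and selected with ampicillin via the β-lactamase gene. An f1 origin and remnants of a lac/lacZα cloning region flanked by T3 and T7 promoters are also present as backbone leftovers.

The payload is CapChR1, a synthetic variant of Chlamydomonas reinhardtii channelrhodopsin-2 bearing the S63D, L132C, T159C and N258E substitutions, with no tag or fusion partner recorded. The automated annotation labels this roughly 930 bp reading frame as ChR2(H134R), which reflects a nearest-match call to a related channelrhodopsin-2 fragment rather than the catalogued mutation set. The coding sequence sits downstream of five tandem GAL4-binding UAS repeats and the minimal Drosophila hsp70 promoter. Expression therefore depends on a GAL4 driver line and can be directed to chosen cell types. Transcripts are processed using the SV40 small t intron and SV40 polyadenylation signal; the small fragments annotated as SV40 T antigen and NLS belong to this 3′ region rather than to an expressed protein.

For germline transformation, the φC31 attB site allows integrase-mediated, site-specific insertion into attP landing sites in the fly genome, and the mini-white gene provides an eye-colour marker for identifying transformants. A single loxP site lies between mini-white and the UAS cassette. The construct is intended for optogenetic work in flies, where light activation of CapChR1 is used to control calcium signalling in targeted cells. The sequenced record (9,361 nt) is slightly shorter than the catalogued total size.
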