Addgene plasmid #188040: CapChR1_pUAST-attb
Purpose: Expresses CapChR1 in Drosophila
Depositing lab: Peter Hegemann. Depositing organization: Humboldt-Universitaet zu Berlin. Publication: Calcium-permeable channelrhodopsins for the photocontrol of calcium signalling. Fernandez Lahore RG, Pampaloni NP, Peter E, Heim MM, Tillert L, Vierock J, Oppermann J, Walther J, Schmitz D, Owald D, Plested AJR, Rost BR, Hegemann P. Nat Commun. 2022 Dec 21;13(1):7844. doi: 10.1038/s41467-022-35373-4. PubMed 36543773.
Backbone
  Vector backbone: pUAST-attb
  Backbone size w/o insert (bp): 8000
  Total vector size (bp): 9378
  Vector type: Insect Expression
Growth in bacteria
  Bacterial resistance: Ampicillin, 100 μg/mL
  Growth temperature: 37°C
  Growth strain: DH5alpha
  Copy number: Unknown
Gene/Insert
  Gene/Insert name: CapChR1 (alt name: Calcium permeable Channelrhodopsin 1)
  Species: Synthetic; Chlamydomonas reinhardtii
  Insert size (bp): 933
  Mutation: S63D, L132C, T159C and N258E mutations in CrChR2
  Promoter: UAS
  Tag / fusion protein: none
  Cloning method: Gibson Cloning
  Sequencing primers: 5′ hsp70-F; 3′ SV40-R
Terms and licenses: Academic/Nonprofit Terms; Industry Terms: Not Available to Industry
How to cite: CapChR1_pUAST-attb was a gift from Peter Hegemann (Addgene plasmid # 188040 ; http://n2t.net/addgene:188040 ; RRID:Addgene_188040)
