>Addgene plasmid #188040 | CapChR1_pUAST-attb | depositor partial sequence | sequence record 364856 | Insert sequence: CapChR1
GCCACCATGGACTATGGCGGCGCTTTGTCTGCCGTCGGACGCGAACTTTTGTTCGTTACTAATCCTGTGG
TGGTGAACGGGTCCGTCCTGGTCCCTGAGGATCAATGTTACTGTGCCGGATGGATTGAATCTCGCGGCAC
GAACGGCGCTCAGACCGCGTCAAATGTCCTGCAGTGGCTTGCAGCAGGATTCGACATTTTGCTGCTGATG
TTCTATGCCTACCAAACCTGGAAATCTACATGCGGCTGGGAGGAGATCTATGTGTGCGCCATTGAAATGG
TTAAGGTGATTCTCGAGTTCTTTTTTGAGTTTAAGAATCCCTCTATGCTCTACCTTGCCACAGGACACCG
GGTGCAGTGGCTGCGCTATGCAGAGTGGCTGCTCACTTGTCCTGTCATCTGTATCCACCTGAGCAACCTC
ACCGGCCTGAGCAACGACTACAGCAGGAGAACCATGGGACTCCTTGTCTCAGACATCGGGTGTATCGTGT
GGGGGGCTACCAGCGCCATGGCAACCGGCTATGTTAAAGTCATCTTCTTTTGTCTTGGATTGTGCTATGG
CGCGAACACATTTTTTCACGCCGCCAAAGCATATATCGAGGGTTATCATACTGTGCCAAAGGGTCGGTGC
CGCCAGGTCGTGACCGGCATGGCATGGCTGTTTTTCGTGAGCTGGGGTATGTTCCCAATTCTCTTCATTT
TGGGGCCCGAAGGTTTTGGCGTCCTGAGCGTCTATGGCTCCACCGTAGGTCACACGATTATTGATCTGAT
GAGTAAAGAGTGTTGGGGGTTGTTGGGACACTACCTGCGCGTCCTGATCCACGAGCACATATTGATTCAC
GGAGATATCCGCAAAACCACCAAACTGAACATCGGCGGAACGGAGATCGAGGTCGAGACTCTCGTCGAAG
ACGAAGCCGAGGCCGGAGCCGTG
